>Addgene plasmid #144850 | TFORF3374 | addgene full sequence | sequence record 404414 | Addgene NGS Result
TTAATGTAGTCTTATGCAATACTCTTGTAGTCTTGCAACATGGTAACGATGAGTTAGCAACATGCCTTAC
AAGGAGAGAAAAAGCACCGTGCATGCCGATTGGTGGAAGTAAGGTGGTACGATCGTGCCTTATTAGGAAG
GCAACAGACGGGTCTGACATGGATTGGACGAACCACTGAATTGCCGCATTGCAGAGATATTGTATTTAAG
TGCCTAGCTCGATACATAAACGGGTCTCTCTGGTTAGACCAGATCTGAGCCTGGGAGCTCTCTGGCTAAC
TAGGGAACCCACTGCTTAAGCCTCAATAAAGCTTGCCTTGAGTGCTTCAAGTAGTGTGTGCCCGTCTGTT
GTGTGACTCTGGTAACTAGAGATCCCTCAGACCCTTTTAGTCAGTGTGGAAAATCTCTAGCAGTGGCGCC
CGAACAGGGACTTGAAAGCGAAAGGGAAACCAGAGGAGCTCTCTCGACGCAGGACTCGGCTTGCTGAAGC
GCGCACGGCAAGAGGCGAGGGGCGGCGACTGGTGAGTACGCCAAAAATTTTGACTAGCGGAGGCTAGAAG
GAGAGAGATGGGTGCGAGAGCGTCAGTATTAAGCGGGGGAGAATTAGATCGCGATGGGAAAAAATTCGGT
TAAGGCCAGGGGGAAAGAAAAAATATAAATTAAAACATATAGTATGGGCAAGCAGGGAGCTAGAACGATT
CGCAGTTAATCCTGGCCTGTTAGAAACATCAGAAGGCTGTAGACAAATACTGGGACAGCTACAACCATCC
CTTCAGACAGGATCAGAAGAACTTAGATCATTATATAATACAGTAGCAACCCTCTATTGTGTGCATCAAA
GGATAGAGATAAAAGACACCAAGGAAGCTTTAGACAAGATAGAGGAAGAGCAAAACAAAAGTAAGACCAC
CGCACAGCAAGCGGCCGCTGATCTTCAGACCTGGAGGAGGAGATATGAGGGACAATTGGAGAAGTGAATT
ATATAAATATAAAGTAGTAAAAATTGAACCATTAGGAGTAGCACCCACCAAGGCAAAGAGAAGAGTGGTG
CAGAGAGAAAAAAGAGCAGTGGGAATAGGAGCTTTGTTCCTTGGGTTCTTGGGAGCAGCAGGAAGCACTA
TGGGCGCAGCGTCAATGACGCTGACGGTACAGGCCAGACAATTATTGTCTGGTATAGTGCAGCAGCAGAA
CAATTTGCTGAGGGCTATTGAGGCGCAACAGCATCTGTTGCAACTCACAGTCTGGGGCATCAAGCAGCTC
CAGGCAAGAATCCTGGCTGTGGAAAGATACCTAAAGGATCAACAGCTCCTGGGGATTTGGGGTTGCTCTG
GAAAACTCATTTGCACCACTGCTGTGCCTTGGAATGCTAGTTGGAGTAATAAATCTCTGGAACAGATTTG
GAATCACACGACCTGGATGGAGTGGGACAGAGAAATTAACAATTACACAAGCTTAATACACTCCTTAATT
GAAGAATCGCAAAACCAGCAAGAAAAGAATGAACAAGAATTATTGGAATTAGATAAATGGGCAAGTTTGT
GGAATTGGTTTAACATAACAAATTGGCTGTGGTATATAAAATTATTCATAATGATAGTAGGAGGCTTGGT
AGGTTTAAGAATAGTTTTTGCTGTACTTTCTATAGTGAATAGAGTTAGGCAGGGATATTCACCATTATCG
TTTCAGACCCACCTCCCAACCCCGAGGGGACCCATGCATTGCATCTCAATTAGTCAGCAACCAGGTGTGG
AAAGTCCCCAGGCTCCCCAGCAGGCAGAAGTATGCAAAGCATGCGTCTCAATTAGTCAGCAACCATAGTC
CCGCCCCTAACTCCGCCCATCCCGCCCCTAACTCCGCCCAGTTCCGCCCATTCTCCGCCCCATGGCTGAC
TAATTTTTTTTATTTATGCAGAGGCCGAGGCCGCCTCGGCCTCTGAGCTATTCCAGAAGTAGTGAGGAGG
CTTTTTTGGAGGCCTAGGCTTTTGCAAAAAGCTTTCTAGAGGTACCACCGGAGCTTACCATGACCGAGTA
CAAGCCCACGGTGCGCCTCGCCACCCGCGACGACGTCCCCAGGGCCGTACGCACCCTCGCCGCCGCGTTC
GCCGACTACCCCGCCACGCGCCACACCGTCGATCCGGACCGCCACATCGAGCGGGTCACCGAGCTGCAAG
AACTCTTCCTCACGCGCGTCGGGCTCGACATCGGCAAGGTGTGGGTCGCGGACGACGGCGCCGCCGTGGC
GGTCTGGACCACGCCGGAGAGCGTCGAAGCGGGGGCGGTGTTCGCCGAGATCGGCCCGCGCATGGCCGAG
TTGAGCGGTTCCCGGCTGGCCGCGCAGCAACAGATGGAAGGCCTCCTGGCGCCGCACCGGCCCAAGGAGC
CCGCGTGGTTCCTGGCCACCGTCGGCGTCTCGCCCGACCACCAGGGCAAGGGTCTGGGCAGCGCCGTCGT
GCTCCCCGGAGTGGAGGCGGCCGAGCGCGCCGGGGTGCCCGCCTTCCTGGAGACCTCCGCGCCCCGCAAC
CTCCCCTTCTACGAGCGGCTCGGCTTCACCGTCACCGCCGACGTCGAGGTGCCCGAAGGACCGCGCACCT
GGTGCATGACCCGCAAGCCCGGTGCCAGTTAACGAATTCTAGATCTTGAGACAAATGGCAGTATTCATCC
ACAATTTTAAAAGAAAAGGGGGGATTGGGGGGTACAGTGCAGGGGAAAGAATAGTAGACATAATAGCAAC
AGACATACAAACTAAAGAATTACAAAAACAAATTACAAAAATTCAAAATTTTCGGGTTTATTACAGGGAC
AGCAGAGATCCACTTTGGCGCCGGCTCGAGGCCTGCAGGTGCAAAGATGGATAAAGTTTTAAACAGAGAG
GAATCTTTGCAGCTAATGGACCTTCTAGGTCTTGAAAGGAGTGGGAATTGGCTCCGGTGCCCGTCAGTGG
GCAGAGCGCACATCGCCCACAGTCCCCGAGAAGTTGGGGGGAGGGGTCGGCAATTGAACCGGTGCCTAGA
GAAGGTGGCGCGGGGTAAACTGGGAAAGTGATGTCGTGTACTGGCTCCGCCTTTTTCCCGAGGGTGGGGG
AGAACCGTATATAAGTGCAGTAGTCGCCGTGAACGTTCTTTTTCGCAACGGGTTTGCCGCCAGAACACAG
GTAAGTGCCGTGTGTGGTTCCCGCGGGCCTGGCCTCTTTACGGGTTATGGCCCTTGCGTGCCTTGAATTA
CTTCCACCTGGCTGCAGTACGTGATTCTTGATCCCGAGCTTCGGGTTGGAAGTGGGTGGGAGAGTTCGAG
GCCTTGCGCTTAAGGAGCCCCTTCGCCTCGTGCTTGAGTTGAGGCCTGGCCTGGGCGCTGGGGCCGCCGC
GTGCGAATCTGGTGGCACCTTCGCGCCTGTCTCGCTGCTTTCGATAAGTCTCTAGCCATTTAAAATTTTT
GATGACCTGCTGCGACGCTTTTTTTCTGGCAAGATAGTCTTGTAAATGCGGGCCAAGATCTGCACACTGG
TATTTCGGTTTTTGGGGCCGCGGGCGGCGACGGGGCCCGTGCGTCCCAGCGCACATGTTCGGCGAGGCGG
GGCCTGCGAGCGCGGCCACCGAGAATCGGACGGGGGTAGTCTCAAGCTGGCCGGCCTGCTCTGGTGCCTG
GCCTCGCGCCGCCGTGTATCGCCCCGCCCTGGGCGGCAAGGCTGGCCCGGTCGGCACCAGTTGCGTGAGC
GGAAAGATGGCCGCTTCCCGGCCCTGCTGCAGGGAGCTCAAAATGGAGGACGCGGCGCTCGGGAGAGCGG
GCGGGTGAGTCACCCACACAAAGGAAAAGGGCCTTTCCGTCCTCAGCCGTCGCTTCATGTGACTCCACGG
AGTACCGGGCGCCGTCCAGGCACCTCGATTAGTTCTCGAGCTTTTGGAGTACGTCGTCTTTAGGTTGGGG
GGAGGGGTTTTATGCGATGGAGTTTCCCCACACTGAGTGGGTGGAGACTGAAGTTAGGCCAGCTTGGCAC
TTGATGTAATTCTCCTTGGAATTTGCCCTTTTTGAGTTTGGATCTTGGTTCATTCTCAAGCCTCAGACAG
TGGTTCAAAGTTTTTTTCTTCCATTTCAGGTGTCGTGAGGCTAGCATCGATTGATCAACAAGTTTGTACA
AAAAAGTTGGCATGGGCGATGGGGGCGCCGAGCGCGACCGGGGCCCCGCGCGCCGGGCGGAGTCTGGTGG
CGGCGGTGGGCGCTGCGGAGACCGCAGCGGAGCGGGGGACTTGCGAGCTGATGGCGGTGGCCACAGCCCA
ACGGAGGTGGCCGGGACCTCAGCCTCCAGTCCCGCAGGCTCCAGGGAGAGTGGAGCCGACAGCGACGGGC
AGCCCGGGCCCGGCGAGGCAGACCACTGCCGCCGCATACTGGTGCGAGATGCCAAAGGGACAATTCGGGA
AATTGTCCTGCCTAAGGGCCTGGACCTGGACCGGCCCAAGCGGACACGTACATCCTTCACTGCCGAGCAG
CTGTACCGCCTGGAGATGGAGTTCCAGCGCTGCCAGTATGTGGTGGGCCGCGAGCGCACTGAGCTGGCCC
GCCAGCTGAACCTCTCCGAGACCCAGGTGAAGGTCTGGTTCCAGAACCGCCGCACCAAGCAGAAGAAAGA
CCAGAGCAGAGACCTGGAGAAGCGGGCGTCCTCCTCAGCCTCCGAGGCCTTTGCCACCTCCAACATTCTG
CGGCTGCTGGAGCAGGGCCGGCTGCTCTCTGTGCCCAGGGCCCCTAGCCTCCTGGCGCTGACCCCTAGCC
TGCCAGGCCTACCTGCCAGCCACAGGGGCACCTCCTTAGGTGACCCCAGGAACTCCTCCCCACGCCTCAA
CCCGCTGTCCTCGGCCTCAGCGTCCCCCCCACTGCCGCCCCCTCTGCCAGCTGTCTGCTTTTCCTCGGCC
CCGCTCCTGGATCTGCCTGCCGGCTACGAACTGGGTTCCTCGGCCTTCGAGCCATACAGCTGGCTAGAAC
GGAAAGTGGGCAGCGCCAGCAGCTGCAAGAAAGCTAACACTTACCCAACTTTCTTGTACAAAGTGGTTGA
TATCGGTAAGCCTATCCCTAACCCTCTCCTCGGTCTCGATTCTACGTAGTAATGAACTAGTCCGTAACTT
GAAAGTATTTCGATTTCTTGGCTTTATATATCTTGTGGAAAGGACGATCTAACTCTTCCACCTCCAGACA
AACGCGTTAAGTCGACAATCAACCTCTGGATTACAAAATTTGTGAAAGATTGACTGGTATTCTTAACTAT
GTTGCTCCTTTTACGCTATGTGGATACGCTGCTTTAATGCCTTTGTATCATGCTATTGCTTCCCGTATGG
CTTTCATTTTCTCCTCCTTGTATAAATCCTGGTTGCTGTCTCTTTATGAGGAGTTGTGGCCCGTTGTCAG
GCAACGTGGCGTGGTGTGCACTGTGTTTGCTGACGCAACCCCCACTGGTTGGGGCATTGCCACCACCTGT
CAGCTCCTTTCCGGGACTTTCGCTTTCCCCCTCCCTATTGCCACGGCGGAACTCATCGCCGCCTGCCTTG
CCCGCTGCTGGACAGGGGCTCGGCTGTTGGGCACTGACAATTCCGTGGTGTTGTCGGGGAAATCATCGTC
CTTTCCTTGGCTGCTCGCCTGTGTTGCCACCTGGATTCTGCGCGGGACGTCCTTCTGCTACGTCCCTTCG
GCCCTCAATCCAGCGGACCTTCCTTCCCGCGGCCTGCTGCCGGCTCTGCGGCCTCTTCCGCGTCTTCGCC
TTCGCCCTCAGACGAGTCGGATCTCCCTTTGGGCCGCCTCCCCGCGTCGACTTTAAGACCAATGACTTAC
AAGGCAGCTGTAGATCTTAGCCACTTTTTAAAAGAAAAGGGGGGACTGGAAGGGCTAATTCACTCCCAAC
GAAGACAAGATCTGCTTTTTGCTTGTACTGGGTCTCTCTGGTTAGACCAGATCTGAGCCTGGGAGCTCTC
TGGCTAACTAGGGAACCCACTGCTTAAGCCTCAATAAAGCTTGCCTTGAGTGCTTCAAGTAGTGTGTGCC
CGTCTGTTGTGTGACTCTGGTAACTAGAGATCCCTCAGACCCTTTTAGTCAGTGTGGAAAATCTCTAGCA
GTACGTATAGTAGTTCATGTCATCTTATTATTCAGTATTTATAACTTGCAAAGAAATGAATATCAGAGAG
TGAGAGGAACTTGTTTATTGCAGCTTATAATGGTTACAAATAAAGCAATAGCATCACAAATTTCACAAAT
AAAGCATTTTTTTCACTGCATTCTAGTTGTGGTTTGTCCAAACTCATCAATGTATCTTATCATGTCTGGC
TCTAGCTATCCCGCCCCTAACTCCGCCCATCCCGCCCCTAACTCCGCCCAGTTCCGCCCATTCTCCGCCC
CATGGCTGACTAATTTTTTTTATTTATGCAGAGGCCGAGGCCGCCTCGGCCTCTGAGCTATTCCAGAAGT
AGTGAGGAGGCTTTTTTGGAGGCCTAGGGACGTACCCAATTCGCCCTATAGTGAGTCGTATTACGCGCGC
TCACTGGCCGTCGTTTTACAACGTCGTGACTGGGAAAACCCTGGCGTTACCCAACTTAATCGCCTTGCAG
CACATCCCCCTTTCGCCAGCTGGCGTAATAGCGAAGAGGCCCGCACCGATCGCCCTTCCCAACAGTTGCG
CAGCCTGAATGGCGAATGGG
[124 nt withheld, positions 6671-6794]
C
[91 nt withheld, positions 6796-6886]
A
[49 nt withheld, positions 6888-6936]
CCTTTGACGTTGGAGTCCACGTTCTTT
[37 nt withheld, positions 6964-7000]
ACCCTATCTCGGTCTATTCTTTTGATTTATAAGGGATTTTGCCGATTTCGGCCTATTGGTTAAAAAATGA
GCTGATTTAACAAAAATTTAACGCGAATTTTAACAAAATATTAACGCTTACAATTTAGGTGGCACTTTTC
GGGGAAATGTGCGCGGAACCCCTATTTGTTTATTTTTCTAAATACATTCAAATATGTATCCGCTCATGAG
ACAATAACCCTGATAAATGCTTCAATAATATTGAAAAAGGAAGAGTATGAGTATTCAACATTTCCGTGTC
GCCCTTATTCCCTTTTTTGCGGCATTTTGCCTTCCTGTTTTTGCTCACCCAGAAACGCTGGTGAAAGTAA
AAGATGCTGAAGATCAGTTGGGTGCACGAGTGGGTTACATCGAACTGGATCTCAACAGCGGTAAGATCCT
TGAGAGTTTTCGCCCCGAAGAACGTTTTCCAATGATGAGCACTTTTAAAGTTCTGCTATGTGGCGCGGTA
TTATCCCGTATTGACGCCGGGCAAGAGCAACTCGGTCGCCGCATACACTATTCTCAGAATGACTTGGTTG
AGTACTCACCAGTCACAGAAAAGCATCTTACGGATGGCATGACAGTAAGAGAATTATGCAGTGCTGCCAT
AACCATGAGTGATAACACTGCGGCCAACTTACTTCTGACAACGATCGGAGGACCGAAGGAGCTAACCGCT
TTTTTGCACAACATGGGGGATCATGTAACTCGCCTTGATCGTTGGGAACCGGAGCTGAATGAAGCCATAC
CAAACGACGAGCGTGACACCACGATGCCTGTAGCAATGGCAACAACGTTGCGCAAACTATTAACTGGCGA
ACTACTTACTCTAGCTTCCCGGCAACAATTAATAGACTGGATGGAGGCGGATAAAGTTGCAGGACCACTT
CTGCGCTCGGCCCTTCCGGCTGGCTGGTTTATTGCTGATAAATCTGGAGCCGGTGAGCGTGGGTCTCGCG
GTATCATTGCAGCACTGGGGCCAGATGGTAAGCCCTCCCGTATCGTAGTTATCTACACGACGGGGAGTCA
GGCAACTATGGATGAACGAAATAGACAGATCGCTGAGATAGGTGCCTCACTGATTAAGCATTGGTAACTG
TCAGACCAAGTTTACTCATATATACTTTAGATTGATTTAAAACTTCATTTTTAATTTAAAAGGATCTAGG
TGAAGATCCTTTTTGATAATCTCATGACCAAAATCCCTTAACGTGAGTTTTCGTTCCACTGAGCGTCAGA
CCCCGTAGAAAAGATCAAAGGATCTTCTTGAGATCCTTTTTTTCTGCGCGTAATCTGCTGCTTGCAAACA
AAAAAACCACCGCTACCAGCGGTGGTTTGTTTGCCGGATCAAGAGCTACCAACTCTTTTTCCGAAGGTAA
CTGGCTTCAGCAGAGCGCAGATACCAAATACTGTTCTTCTAGTGTAGCCGTAGTTAGGCCACCACTTCAA
GAACTCTGTAGCACCGCCTACATACCTCGCTCTGCTAATCCTGTTACCAGTGGCTGCTGCCAGTGGCGAT
AAGTCGTGTCTTACCGGGTTGGACTCAAGACGATAGTTACCGGATAAGGCGCAGCGGTCGGGCTGAACGG
GGGGTTCGTGCACACAGCCCAGCTTGGAGCGAACGACCTACACCGAACTGAGATACCTACAGCGTGAGCT
ATGAGAAAGCGCCACGCTTCCCGAAGGGAGAAAGGCGGACAGGTATCCGGTAAGCGGCAGGGTCGGAACA
GGAGAGCGCACGAGGGAGCTTCCAGGGGGAAACGCCTGGTATCTTTATAGTCCTGTCGGGTTTCGCCACC
TCTGACTTGAGCGTCGATTTTTGTGATGCTCGTCAGGGGGGCGGAGCCTATGGAAAAACGCCAGCAACGC
GGCCTTTTTACGGTTCCTGGCCTTTTGCTGGCCTTTTGCTCACATGTTCTTTCCTGCGTTATCCCCTGAT
TCTGTGGATAACCGTATTACCGCCTTTGAGTGAGCTGATACCGCTCGCCGCAGCCGAACGACCGAGCGCA
GCGAGTCAGTGAGCGAGGAAGCGGAAGAGCGCCCAATACGCAAACCGCCTCTCCCCGCGCGTTGGCCGAT
TCATTAATGCAGCTGGCACGACAGGTTTCCCGACTGGAAAGCGGGCAGTGAGCGCAACGCAATTAATGTG
AGTTAGCTCACTCATTAGGCACCCCAGGCTTTACACTTTATGCTTCCGGCTCGTATGTTGTGTGGAATTG
TGAGCGGATAACAATTTCACACAGGAAACAGCTATGACCATGATTACGCCAAGCGCGCAATTAACCCTCA
CTAAAGGGAACAAAAGCTGGAGCTGCAAGC
Features (pLannotate 1.2.2; 34 found; start..end, strand, type, name):
      5..231     +  promoter       RSV promoter: Rous sarcoma virus enhancer/promoter
    232..412     +  LTR            5' LTR (truncated): truncated 5' long terminal repeat (LTR) from HIV-1
    459..584     +  misc_feature   HIV-1 Ψ: packaging signal of human immunodeficiency virus type 1
    568..931     +  CDS            HIV-1 gag (fragment): gag protein from human immunodeficiency virus 1; gag
   1077..1310    +  misc_feature   RRE: The Rev response element (RRE) of HIV-1 allows for Rev-dependent mRNA export from the nucleus to the cytoplasm.
   1687..1713    +  CDS            Rev (fragment): human immunodeficiency virus 1 (HIV-1) Rev protein; rev; enhances nuclear export of unspliced and incompletely spliced viral mRNAs
   1720..1743    +  promoter       SV40 promoter (fragment): SV40 early promoter
   1744..1815    +  promoter       SV40 promoter (fragment): SV40 enhancer and early promoter
   1839..1974    +  rep_origin     SV40 ori: SV40 origin of replication
   2020..2616    +  CDS            PuroR (fragment): puromycin N-acetyltransferase; pac from Streptomyces; confers resistance to puromycin
   2665..2782    +  misc_feature   cPPT/CTS: central polypurine tract and central termination sequence of HIV-1
   2847..2913    +  CDS            small t antigen (fragment): SV40 (simian virus 40) small t antigen
   2920..4098    +  promoter       EF-1α promoter: strong constitutive promoter for human elongation factor EF-1α
   4119..4136    +  protein_bind   attB1 (fragment): mutant version of attB; core recombination site for the Gateway® BP reaction BP Clonase™
   4142..5011    +  CDS            VAX2: VAX2_HUMAN - Experimental evidence at protein level: Swiss-Prot protein existence level 1. Transcription factor that may function in dorsoventral specification of the forebrain. Regulates the expression of Wnt signaling antagonists including the expression of a truncated TCF7L2 isoform that cannot bind CTNNB1 and acts therefore as a potent dominant-negative Wnt antagonist. Plays a crucial role in eye development and, in particular, in the specification of the ventral optic vesicle (By similarity). May be a regulator of axial polarization in the retina. From Homo sapiens (Human).
   5013..5037    -  protein_bind   attB2: mutant version of attB; recombination site for the Gateway® BP reaction BP Clonase™
   5045..5086    +  CDS            V5 tag: epitope tag from simian virus 5
   5102..5155    +  promoter       U6 promoter (fragment): RNA polymerase III promoter for human U6 snRNA
   5197..5785    +  misc_feature   WPRE: woodchuck hepatitis virus posttranscriptional regulatory element
   5836..5855    +  misc_feature   cPPT/CTS (fragment): central polypurine tract and central termination sequence of HIV-1
   5857..6090    +  LTR            3' LTR (ΔU3): self-inactivating 3' long terminal repeat (LTR) from HIV-1
   6168..6289    +  polyA_signal   SV40 poly(A) signal: SV40 polyadenylation signal
   6329..6464    +  rep_origin     SV40 ori: SV40 origin of replication
   6485..6503    -  promoter       T7 promoter: promoter for bacteriophage T7 RNA polymerase
   6511..6666    +  CDS            lacZα (fragment): LacZα fragment of β-galactosidase; lacZ fragment
   6671..7099    +  rep_origin     f1 ori (sequence partly withheld): f1 bacteriophage origin of replication; arrow indicates direction of (+) strand synthesis
   7152..7256    +  promoter       AmpR promoter: bla
   7257..8117    +  CDS            AmpR: β-lactamase; bla; confers resistance to ampicillin, carbenicillin, and related antibiotics
   8288..8876    +  rep_origin     ori: high-copy-number ColE1/pMB1/pBR322/pUC origin of replication
   9059..9151    +  CDS            lacI (fragment): lac repressor; lacI; The lac repressor binds to the lac operator to inhibit transcription in E. coli. This inhibition can be relieved by adding lactose or isopropyl-β-D-thiogalactopyranoside (IPTG).
   9164..9185    +  protein_bind   CAP binding site: CAP binding activates transcription in the presence of cAMP. E. coli catabolite activator protein
   9200..9230    +  promoter       lac promoter: promoter for the E. coli lac operon
   9238..9254    +  protein_bind   lac operator: The lac repressor binds to the lac operator to inhibit transcription in E. coli. This inhibition can be relieved by adding lactose or isopropyl-β-D-thiogalactopyranoside (IPTG). lac repressor encoded by lacI
   9299..9317    +  promoter       T3 promoter: promoter for bacteriophage T3 RNA polymerase
