[The description below was written by a language model from this plasmid's Addgene catalogue record and pLannotate feature annotations shown in this document.]
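Description:
TFORF3374 is a lentiviral mammalian expression plasmid built on the pLX_TRC317 backbone and carrying the human transcription factor VAX2 as a barcoded open reading frame. It is one member of a large transcription factor ORF collection. In bacteria it is maintained through a high-copy ColE1/pUC-type origin with ampicillin resistance (AmpR), and an f1 origin is also present. The depositor notes that the plasmid can recombine.

The viral portion has a third-generation, self-inactivating layout. An RSV promoter drives a truncated HIV-1 5' LTR, followed by the Ψ packaging signal, a gag fragment, the Rev response element and a cPPT/CTS, and the unit ends in a ΔU3 3' LTR with a downstream SV40 polyadenylation signal. Two expression units sit between the LTRs. An SV40 early promoter drives puromycin N-acetyltransferase for selecting transduced cells. The strong constitutive EF-1α promoter drives the VAX2 coding sequence, which was inserted by Gateway cloning and is flanked by attB1 and attB2 sites. A V5 epitope tag lies just after attB2, giving a C-terminal fusion, and a WPRE downstream enhances transcript expression.

According to the record, each ORF in the collection is paired with a unique 24-bp barcode so that transcription factors can be identified in pooled overexpression screens, such as directed differentiation studies. The barcode is not annotated separately in the feature table. The catalogue's Entrez gene link lists VAX1, but the insert name, the cited reference transcript and the annotated coding sequence all indicate VAX2.
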