Addgene plasmid #144850: TFORF3374
Purpose: Lentiviral vector for overexpressing transcription factor ORFs with unique 24-bp barcodes. Barcodes facilitate identification of transcription factors in pooled screens.
Depositing lab: Feng Zhang. Depositing organization: Broad Institute. Publication: A transcription factor atlas of directed differentiation. Joung J, Ma S, Tay T, Geiger-Schuller KR, Kirchgatterer PC, Verdine VK, Guo B, Arias-Garcia MA, Allen WE, Singh A, Kuksenko O, Abudayyeh OO, Gootenberg JS, Fu Z, Macrae RK, Buenrostro JD, Regev A, Zhang F. Cell. 2023 Jan 5;186(1):209-229.e26. doi: 10.1016/j.cell.2022.11.026. PubMed 36608654.
Backbone
  Vector backbone: pLX_TRC317
  Backbone manufacturer: Broad Institute Genetic Perturbation Platform
  Backbone size w/o insert (bp): 8264
  Vector type: Mammalian Expression, Lentiviral
  Selectable markers: Puromycin
Growth in bacteria
  Bacterial resistance: Ampicillin, 100 μg/mL
  Growth temperature: 37°C
  Growth strain: NEB Stable
  Copy number: High Copy
Gene/Insert
  Gene/Insert name: VAX2
  Species: H. sapiens (human)
  Insert size (bp): 1076
  Entrez Gene: VAX1 (a.k.a. MCOPS11)
  Promoter: EF1a
  Tag / fusion protein: V5 (C terminal on insert)
  Cloning method: Gateway Cloning
  Sequencing primers: 5′ GGGTGGAGACTGAAGTTAGGCCAG; 3′ CACATAGCGTAAAAGGAGCAACATAG
Resource information
  A portion of this plasmid was derived from a plasmid made by: Broad Institute Genetic Perturbation Platform
Terms and licenses: Academic/Nonprofit Terms; Industry Terms: Not Available to Industry
Depositor comments: NM_012476.2 Please test multiple small colonies in case of plasmid recombination. To make this collection available in a timely manner, a portion of this collection was not fully sequenced by Addgene. If an Addgene verified full plasmid sequence is not available, please contact us prior to placing an order to request the full sequence.
How to cite: TFORF3374 was a gift from Feng Zhang (Addgene plasmid # 144850 ; http://n2t.net/addgene:144850 ; RRID:Addgene_144850)
