>Addgene plasmid #144850 | TFORF3374 | depositor partial sequence | sequence record 286665 | Insert
ATCGATTGATCAACAAGTTTGTACAAAAAAGTTGGCATGGGCGATGGGGGCGCCGAGCGCGACCGGGGCC
CCGCGCGCCGGGCGGAGTCTGGTGGCGGCGGTGGGCGCTGCGGAGACCGCAGCGGAGCGGGGGACTTGCG
AGCTGATGGCGGTGGCCACAGCCCAACGGAGGTGGCCGGGACCTCAGCCTCCAGTCCCGCAGGCTCCAGG
GAGAGTGGAGCCGACAGCGACGGGCAGCCCGGGCCCGGCGAGGCAGACCACTGCCGCCGCATACTGGTGC
GAGATGCCAAAGGGACAATTCGGGAAATTGTCCTGCCTAAGGGCCTGGACCTGGACCGGCCCAAGCGGAC
ACGTACATCCTTCACTGCCGAGCAGCTGTACCGCCTGGAGATGGAGTTCCAGCGCTGCCAGTATGTGGTG
GGCCGCGAGCGCACTGAGCTGGCCCGCCAGCTGAACCTCTCCGAGACCCAGGTGAAGGTCTGGTTCCAGA
ACCGCCGCACCAAGCAGAAGAAAGACCAGAGCAGAGACCTGGAGAAGCGGGCGTCCTCCTCAGCCTCCGA
GGCCTTTGCCACCTCCAACATTCTGCGGCTGCTGGAGCAGGGCCGGCTGCTCTCTGTGCCCAGGGCCCCT
AGCCTCCTGGCGCTGACCCCTAGCCTGCCAGGCCTACCTGCCAGCCACAGGGGCACCTCCTTAGGTGACC
CCAGGAACTCCTCCCCACGCCTCAACCCGCTGTCCTCGGCCTCAGCGTCCCCCCCACTGCCGCCCCCTCT
GCCAGCTGTCTGCTTTTCCTCGGCCCCGCTCCTGGATCTGCCTGCCGGCTACGAACTGGGTTCCTCGGCC
TTCGAGCCATACAGCTGGCTAGAACGGAAAGTGGGCAGCGCCAGCAGCTGCAAGAAAGCTAACACTTACC
CAACTTTCTTGTACAAAGTGGTTGATATCGGTAAGCCTATCCCTAACCCTCTCCTCGGTCTCGATTCTAC
GTAGTAATGAACTAGTCCGTAACTTGAAAGTATTTCGATTTCTTGGCTTTATATATCTTGTGGAAAGGAC
GATCTAACTCTTCCACCTCCAGACAA
