>Addgene plasmid #144850 | TFORF3374 | depositor partial sequence | sequence record 286666 | Barcode
TCTAACTCTTCCACCTCCAGACAA
